Addgene plasmid #209720: pCMV-PRLSS-Clover-KDEL
Purpose: Mammalian expression of clover localized to endoplasmic reticulum
Depositing lab: Stewart Loh. Depositing organization: SUNY Upstate Medical University. Publication: Adaptable, turn-on maturation (ATOM) fluorescent biosensors for multiplexed detection in cells. Sekhon H, Ha JH, Presti MF, Procopio SB, Jarvis AR, Mirsky PO, John AM, Loh SN. Nat Methods. 2023 Nov 9. doi: 10.1038/s41592-023-02065-w. PubMed 37945909.
Backbone
  Vector backbone: pCMV-N1
  Vector type: Mammalian Expression
Growth in bacteria
  Bacterial resistance: Kanamycin, 50 μg/mL
  Growth temperature: 37°C
  Growth strain: DH5alpha
  Copy number: High Copy
Gene/Insert
  Gene/Insert name: PRLSS-Clover-KDEL
  Species: Synthetic
  Tag / fusion protein: PRLSS (N terminal on insert)
  Cloning method: Restriction Enzyme; 5′ cloning site Unknown (unknown if destroyed); 3′ cloning site Unknown (unknown if destroyed)
Terms and licenses: Academic/Nonprofit Terms; Industry Terms: Not Available to Industry
Depositor comments: Please visit https://doi.org/10.1101/2023.03.28.534597 for bioRxiv preprint.
How to cite: pCMV-PRLSS-Clover-KDEL was a gift from Stewart Loh (Addgene plasmid # 209720 ; http://n2t.net/addgene:209720 ; RRID:Addgene_209720)
