[The description below was written by a language model from this plasmid's Addgene catalogue record and pLannotate feature annotations shown in this document.]
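Description:
pCMV-PRLSS-Clover-KDEL is a 4.8 kb mammalian expression plasmid built on a pCMV-N1 backbone, designed to express the green/yellow fluorescent protein Clover in the lumen of the endoplasmic reticulum. It replicates at high copy in E. coli from a ColE1/pUC-type origin and is selected with kanamycin. Resistance comes from a single NeoR/KanR (Tn5 aminoglycoside phosphotransferase) gene placed behind tandem promoters. A bacterial bla-type promoter drives it in E. coli, and the SV40 enhancer/early promoter drives it in mammalian cells, where the same gene can confer G418 resistance. This cassette ends in an HSV TK polyadenylation signal. An f1 origin is also present, a standard backbone element that allows single-stranded DNA production.

The payload is a synthetic open reading frame transcribed from the human cytomegalovirus immediate-early enhancer and promoter and terminated by the SV40 poly(A) signal. At its N terminus is a short fragment of human prolactin, the PRLSS tag, which by its name and position serves as the prolactin signal sequence that directs the nascent protein into the secretory pathway. This is followed by the Clover coding sequence. As the construct name indicates, the protein ends in a KDEL motif, the canonical ER-retrieval signal that keeps soluble proteins in the ER rather than letting them be secreted. KDEL is not annotated separately in the feature table. The short large T antigen, ble and bGH poly(A) fragments in the annotation are most likely residual backbone matches rather than functional parts.

The stated purpose is mammalian expression of ER-localised Clover. The plasmid was deposited alongside work on turn-on fluorescent biosensors for multiplexed detection in cells, but the record does not specify its exact role in that study.
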