Features (pLannotate 1.2.2; 15 found; start..end, strand, type, name):
     61..364     +  enhancer       CMV enhancer: human cytomegalovirus immediate early enhancer
    365..568     +  promoter       CMV promoter: human cytomegalovirus (CMV) immediate early promoter
    591..637     +  misc_feature   MCS (fragment): multiple cloning site
    642..725     +  CDS            PRL (fragment): PRL_HUMAN - Experimental evidence at protein level: Swiss-Prot protein existence level 1. Prolactin acts primarily on the mammary gland by promoting lactation. From Homo sapiens (Human).
    738..1451    +  CDS            Clover: Clover is a basic (constitutively fluorescent) green/yellow fluorescent protein published in 2012, derived from Aequorea victoria. It is reported to be a rapidly-maturing weak dimer with high acid sensitivity.
   1491..1574    +  CDS            large T antigen (fragment): large T antigen from SV40 (simian virus 40)
   1597..1718    +  polyA_signal   SV40 poly(A) signal: SV40 polyadenylation signal
   1752..2180    -  rep_origin     f1 ori (sequence partly withheld): f1 bacteriophage origin of replication; arrow indicates direction of (+) strand synthesis
   2207..2311    +  promoter       AmpR promoter: bla
   2313..2670    +  promoter       SV40 promoter: SV40 enhancer and early promoter
   2705..3499    +  CDS            NeoR/KanR: aminoglycoside phosphotransferase from Tn5; aph(3')-II (or nptII); confers resistance to neomycin, kanamycin, and G418 (Geneticin®)
   3520..3672    +  CDS            ble (fragment): BLE_KLEPN - Experimental evidence at protein level: Swiss-Prot protein existence level 1. Binding protein with a strong affinity to the bleomycin family of antibiotics. Binds to CL990; an antimitotic-antibiotic compound. From Klebsiella pneumoniae.
   3731..3778    +  polyA_signal   HSV TK poly(A) signal: herpes simplex virus thymidine kinase polyadenylation signal (Cole and Stacy, 1985)
   3869..3885    -  polyA_signal   bGH poly(A) signal (fragment): bovine growth hormone polyadenylation signal
   4107..4695    +  rep_origin     ori: high-copy-number ColE1/pMB1/pBR322/pUC origin of replication
>Addgene plasmid #209720 | pCMV-PRLSS-Clover-KDEL | addgene full sequence | sequence record 413175 | Addgene NGS Result
TAGTTATTAATAGTAATCAATTACGGGGTCATTAGTTCATAGCCCATATATGGAGTTCCGCGTTACATAA
CTTACGGTAAATGGCCCGCCTGGCTGACCGCCCAACGACCCCCGCCCATTGACGTCAATAATGACGTATG
TTCCCATAGTAACGCCAATAGGGACTTTCCATTGACGTCAATGGGTGGAGTATTTACGGTAAACTGCCCA
CTTGGCAGTACATCAAGTGTATCATATGCCAAGTACGCCCCCTATTGACGTCAATGACGGTAAATGGCCC
GCCTGGCATTATGCCCAGTACATGACCTTATGGGACTTTCCTACTTGGCAGTACATCTACGTATTAGTCA
TCGCTATTACCATGGTGATGCGGTTTTGGCAGTACATCAATGGGCGTGGATAGCGGTTTGACTCACGGGG
ATTTCCAAGTCTCCACCCCATTGACGTCAATGGGAGTTTGTTTTGGCACCAAAATCAACGGGACTTTCCA
AAATGTCGTAACAACTCCGCCCCATTGACGCAAATGGGCGGTAGGCGTGTACGGTGGGAGGTCTATATAA
GCAGAGCTGGTTTAGTGAACCGTCAGATCCGCTAGCGCTACCGGACTCAGATCTCGAGCTCAAGCTTCGA
ATTCTGCCACCATGAACATCAAAGGATCGCCATGGAAAGGGTCCCTCCTGCTGCTGCTGGTGTCAAACCT
GCTCCTGTGCCAGAGCGTGGCACCGGTCTCAGGTGCTGTGAGCAAGGGCGAGGAGCTGTTCACCGGGGTG
GTGCCCATCCTGGTCGAGCTGGACGGCGACGTAAACGGCCACAAGTTCAGCGTCCGCGGCGAGGGCGAGG
GCGATGCCACCAACGGCAAGCTGACCCTGAAGTTCATCTGCACCACCGGCAAGCTGCCCGTGCCCTGGCC
CACCCTCGTGACCACCTTCGGCTACGGCGTGGCCTGCTTCAGCCGCTACCCCGACCACATGAAGCAGCAC
GACTTCTTCAAGTCCGCCATGCCCGAAGGCTACGTCCAGGAGCGCACCATCTCTTTCAAGGACGACGGTA
CCTACAAGACCCGCGCCGAGGTGAAGTTCGAGGGCGACACCCTGGTGAACCGCATCGAGCTGAAGGGCAT
CGACTTCAAGGAGGACGGCAACATCCTGGGGCACAAGCTGGAGTACAACTTCAACAGCCACAACGTCTAT
ATCACGGCCGACAAGCAGAAGAACGGCATCAAGGCTAACTTCAAGATCCGCCACAACGTTGAGGACGGCA
GCGTGCAGCTCGCCGACCACTACCAGCAGAACACCCCCATCGGCGACGGCCCCGTGCTGCTGCCCGACAA
CCACTACCTGAGCCATCAGTCCGCCCTGAGCAAAGACCCCAACGAGAAGCGCGATCACATGGTCCTGCTG
GAGTTCGTGACCGCCGCCGGGATCACTCTCGGCATGGACGAGCTGTACAAGGGTAGCGGTAAAGACGAGC
TGTGAGCGGCCGCGACTCTAGATCATAATCAGCCATACCACATTTGTAGAGGTTTTACTTGCTTTAAAAA
ACCTCCCACACCTCCCCCTGAACCTGAAACATAAAATGAATGCAATTGTTGTTGTTAACTTGTTTATTGC
AGCTTATAATGGTTACAAATAAAGCAATAGCATCACAAATTTCACAAATAAAGCATTTTTTTCACTGCAT
TCTAGTTGTGGTTTGTCCAAACTCATCAATGTATCTTAAGGCGTAAATTGTAAGCGTTAATATTTTGTTA
AAATTCGCGTTAAATTTTTGTTAAATCAGCTCATTTTTTAACCAATAGGCCGAAATCGGCAAAATCCCTT
ATAAATCAAAAGAATAGACCGAGATAGGGT
[37 nt withheld, positions 1851-1887]
AAAGAACGTGGACTCCAACGTCAAAGG
[49 nt withheld, positions 1915-1963]
T
[91 nt withheld, positions 1965-2055]
G
[124 nt withheld, positions 2057-2180]
CAGGTGGCACTTTTCGGGGAAATGTGCGCGGAACCCCTATTTGTTTATTTTTCTAAATACATTCAAATAT
GTATCCGCTCATGAGACAATAACCCTGATAAATGCTTCAATAATATTGAAAAAGGAAGAGTCCTGAGGCG
GAAAGAACCAGCTGTGGAATGTGTGTCAGTTAGGGTGTGGAAAGTCCCCAGGCTCCCCAGCAGGCAGAAG
TATGCAAAGCATGCATCTCAATTAGTCAGCAACCAGGTGTGGAAAGTCCCCAGGCTCCCCAGCAGGCAGA
AGTATGCAAAGCATGCATCTCAATTAGTCAGCAACCATAGTCCCGCCCCTAACTCCGCCCATCCCGCCCC
TAACTCCGCCCAGTTCCGCCCATTCTCCGCCCCATGGCTGACTAATTTTTTTTATTTATGCAGAGGCCGA
GGCCGCCTCGGCCTCTGAGCTATTCCAGAAGTAGTGAGGAGGCTTTTTTGGAGGCCTAGGCTTTTGCAAA
GATCGATCAAGAGACAGGATGAGGATCGTTTCGCATGATTGAACAAGATGGATTGCACGCAGGTTCTCCG
GCCGCTTGGGTGGAGAGGCTATTCGGCTATGACTGGGCACAACAGACAATCGGCTGCTCTGATGCCGCCG
TGTTCCGGCTGTCAGCGCAGGGGCGCCCGGTTCTTTTTGTCAAGACCGACCTGTCCGGTGCCCTGAATGA
ACTGCAAGACGAGGCAGCGCGGCTATCGTGGCTGGCCACGACGGGCGTTCCTTGCGCAGCTGTGCTCGAC
GTTGTCACTGAAGCGGGAAGGGACTGGCTGCTATTGGGCGAAGTGCCGGGGCAGGATCTCCTGTCATCTC
ACCTTGCTCCTGCCGAGAAAGTATCCATCATGGCTGATGCAATGCGGCGGCTGCATACGCTTGATCCGGC
TACCTGCCCATTCGACCACCAAGCGAAACATCGCATCGAGCGAGCACGTACTCGGATGGAAGCCGGTCTT
GTCGATCAGGATGATCTGGACGAAGAGCATCAGGGGCTCGCGCCAGCCGAACTGTTCGCCAGGCTCAAGG
CGAGCATGCCCGACGGCGAGGATCTCGTCGTGACCCATGGCGATGCCTGCTTGCCGAATATCATGGTGGA
AAATGGCCGCTTTTCTGGATTCATCGACTGTGGCCGGCTGGGTGTGGCGGACCGCTATCAGGACATAGCG
TTGGCTACCCGTGATATTGCTGAAGAGCTTGGCGGCGAATGGGCTGACCGCTTCCTCGTGCTTTACGGTA
TCGCCGCTCCCGATTCGCAGCGCATCGCCTTCTATCGCCTTCTTGACGAGTTCTTCTGAGCGGGACTCTG
GGGTTCGAAATGACCGACCAAGCGACGCCCAACCTGCCATCACGAGATTTCGATTCCACCGCCGCCTTCT
ATGAAAGGTTGGGCTTCGGAATCGTTTTCCGGGACGCCGGCTGGATGATCCTCCAGCGCGGGGATCTCAT
GCTGGAGTTCTTCGCCCACCCTAGGGGGAGGCTAACTGAAACACGGAAGGAGACAATACCGGAAGGAACC
CGCGCTATGACGGCAATAAAAAGACAGAATAAAACGCACGGTGTTGGGTCGTTTGTTCATAAACGCGGGG
TTCGGTCCCAGGGCTGGCACTCTGTCGATACCCCACCGAGACCCCATTGGGGCCAATACGCCCGCGTTTC
TTCCTTTTCCCCACCCCACCCCCCAAGTTCGGGTGAAGGCCCAGGGCTCGCAGCCAACGTCGGGGCGGCA
GGCCCTGCCATAGCCTCAGGTTACTCATATATACTTTAGATTGATTTAAAACTTCATTTTTAATTTAAAA
GGATCTAGGTGAAGATCCTTTTTGATAATCTCATGACCAAAATCCCTTAACGTGAGTTTTCGTTCCACTG
AGCGTCAGACCCCGTAGAAAAGATCAAAGGATCTTCTTGAGATCCTTTTTTTCTGCGCGTAATCTGCTGC
TTGCAAACAAAAAAACCACCGCTACCAGCGGTGGTTTGTTTGCCGGATCAAGAGCTACCAACTCTTTTTC
CGAAGGTAACTGGCTTCAGCAGAGCGCAGATACCAAATACTGTTCTTCTAGTGTAGCCGTAGTTAGGCCA
CCACTTCAAGAACTCTGTAGCACCGCCTACATACCTCGCTCTGCTAATCCTGTTACCAGTGGCTGCTGCC
AGTGGCGATAAGTCGTGTCTTACCGGGTTGGACTCAAGACGATAGTTACCGGATAAGGCGCAGCGGTCGG
GCTGAACGGGGGGTTCGTGCACACAGCCCAGCTTGGAGCGAACGACCTACACCGAACTGAGATACCTACA
GCGTGAGCTATGAGAAAGCGCCACGCTTCCCGAAGGGAGAAAGGCGGACAGGTATCCGGTAAGCGGCAGG
GTCGGAACAGGAGAGCGCACGAGGGAGCTTCCAGGGGGAAACGCCTGGTATCTTTATAGTCCTGTCGGGT
TTCGCCACCTCTGACTTGAGCGTCGATTTTTGTGATGCTCGTCAGGGGGGCGGAGCCTATGGAAAAACGC
CAGCAACGCGGCCTTTTTACGGTTCCTGGCCTTTTGCTGGCCTTTTGCTCACATGTTCTTTCCTGCGTTA
TCCCCTGATTCTGTGGATAACCGTATTACCGCCATGCAT
